>Addgene plasmid #53336 | PCDH-bio-His | depositor full sequence | sequence record 83066 | PCDH-bio-His sequence 8729 bps
GTCGACCTCCATCACGGCCTATAAGAGTGAGGGGGAGTCAGCGGAGTTCTCCTTCCCACTCAACCTTGGA
GAGGAAAGCCTGCAGGGAGAGTTGAGATGGAAGGCAGAGAAGGCTCCTTCTTCCCAGTCCTGGATCACCT
TCTCCCTAAAGAACCAAAAGGTGTCTGTGCAGAAGTCTACTAGCAACCCCAAGTTCCAGCTGTCCGAAAC
GCTCCCACTCACCCTTCAGATACCCCAGGTCTCCCTTCAGTTTGCTGGTTCTGGCAACCTGACCCTGACT
CTGGACAGAGGGATACTGTATCAGGAAGTGAACCTGGTGGTGATGAAAGTGACTCAGCCCGACAGCAACA
CTTTGACCTGTGAGGTGATGGGACCCACCTCACCCAAGATGAGACTGATCTTGAAGCAGGAGAATCAGGA
GGCCAGGGTCTCCAGGCAGGAGAAAGTGATTCAAGTGCAGGCCCCTGAAGCAGGGGTGTGGCAATGTCTA
CTGAGTGAAGGTGAAGAGGTCAAGATGGACTCCAAGATCCAGGTTTTATCCAAAGGGTTGAATTCCGGCA
GCCTGCACCACATCCTGGACGCCCAGAAGATGCTGTGGAACCACAGGGACAGGAACCTGCCTCCTCTGGC
CCCTCTGGGCCCCCACCACCATCACCACCATTGAGTCTAGACACGTGATTAATTAAGGATCCCCCGACCT
CGACCTCTGGCTAATAAAGGAAATTTATTTTCATTGCAATAGTGTGTTGGAATTTTTTGTGTCTCTCACT
CGGAAGGACATATGGGAGGGCAAATCATTTGGTCGAGATCCCTCGGAGATCTCTAGCTAGAGGATCGATC
CCCGCCCCGGACGAACTAAACCTGACTACGACATCTCTGCCCCTTCTTCGCGGGGCAGTGCATGTAATCC
CTTCAGTTGGTTGGTACAACTTGCCAACTGGGCCCTGTTCCACATGTGACACGGGGGGGGACCAAACACA
AAGGGGTTCTCTGACTGTAGTTGACATCCTTATAAATGGATGTGCACATTTGCCAACACTGAGTGGCTTT
CATCCTGGAGCAGACTTTGCAGTCTGTGGACTGCAACACAACATTGCCTTTATGTGTAACTCTTGGCTGA
AGCTCTTACACCAATGCTGGGGGACATGTACCTCCCAGGGGCCCAGGAAGACTACGGGAGGCTACACCAA
CGTCAATCAGAGGGGCCTGTGTAGCTACCGATAAGCGGACCCTCAAGAGGGCATTAGCAATAGTGTTTAT
AAGGCCCCCTTGTTAACCCTAAACGGGTAGCATATGCTTCCCGGGTAGTAGTATATACTATCCAGACTAA
CCCTAATTCAATAGCATATGTTACCCAACGGGAAGCATATGCTATCGAATTAGGGTTAGTAAAAGGGTCC
TAAGGAACAGCGATATCTCCCACCCCATGAGCTGTCACGGTTTTATTTACATGGGGTCAGGATTCCACGA
GGGTAGTGAACCATTTTAGTCACAAGGGCAGTGGCTGAAGATCAAGGAGCGGGCAGTGAACTCTCCTGAA
TCTTCGCCTGCTTCTTCATTCTCCTTCGTTTAGCTAATAGAATAACTGCTGAGTTGTGAACAGTAAGGTG
TATGTGAGGTGCTCGAAAACAAGGTTTCAGGTGACGCCCCCAGAATAAAATTTGGACGGGGGGTTCAGTG
GTGGCATTGTGCTATGACACCAATATAACCCTCACAAACCCCTTGGGCAATAAATACTAGTGTAGGAATG
AAACATTCTGAATATCTTTAACAATAGAAATCCATGGGGTGGGGACAAGCCGTAAAGACTGGATGTCCAT
CTCACACGAATTTATGGCTATGGGCAACACATAATCCTAGTGCAATATGATACTGGGGTTATTAAGATGT
GTCCCAGGCAGGGACCAAGACAGGTGAACCATGTTGTTACACTCTATTTGTAACAAGGGGAAAGAGAGTG
GACGCCGACAGCAGCGGACTCCACTGGTTGTCTCTAACACCCCCGAAAATTAAACGGGGCTCCACGCCAA
TGGGGCCCATAAACAAAGACAAGTGGCCACTCTTTTTTTTGAAATTGTGGAGTGGGGGCACGCGTCAGCC
CCCACACGCCGCCCTGCGGTTTTGGACTGTAAAATAAGGGTGTAATAACTTGGCTGATTGTAACCCCGCT
AACCACTGCGGTCAAACCACTTGCCCACAAAACCACTAATGGCACCCCGGGGAATACCTGCATAAGTAGG
TGGGCGGGCCAAGATAGGGGCGCGATTGCTGCGATCTGGAGGACAAATTACACACACTTGCGCCTGAGCG
CCAAGCACAGGGTTGTTGGTCCTCATATTCACGAGGTCGCTGAGAGCACGGTGGGCTAATGTTGCCATGG
GTAGCATATACTACCCAAATATCTGGATAGCATATGCTATCCTAATCTATATCTGGGTAGCATAGGCTAT
CCTAATCTATATCTGGGTAGCATATGCTATCCTAATCTATATCTGGGTAGTATATGCTATCCTAATTTAT
ATCTGGGTAGCATAGGCTATCCTAATCTATATCTGGGTAGCATATGCTATCCTAATCTATATCTGGGTAG
TATATGCTATCCTAATCTGTATCCGGGTAGCATATGCTATCCTAATAGAGATTAGGGTAGTATATGCTAT
CCTAATTTATATCTGGGTAGCATATACTACCCAAATATCTGGATAGCATATGCTATCCTAATCTATATCT
GGGTAGCATATGCTATCCTAATCTATATCTGGGTAGCATAGGCTATCCTAATCTATATCTGGGTAGCATA
TGCTATCCTAATCTATATCTGGGTAGTATATGCTATCCTAATTTATATCTGGGTAGCATAGGCTATCCTA
ATCTATATCTGGGTAGCATATGCTATCCTAATCTATATCTGGGTAGTATATGCTATCCTAATCTGTATCC
GGGTAGCATATGCTATCCTCATGATAAGCTGTCAAACATGAGAATTTTCTTGAAGACGAAAGGGCCTCGT
GATACGCCTATTTTTATAGGTTAATGTCATGATAATAATGGTTTCTTAGACGTCAGGTGGCACTTTTCGG
GGAAATGTGCGCGGAACCCCTATTTGTTTATTTTTCTAAATACATTCAAATATGTATCCGCTCATGAGAC
AATAACCCTGATAAATGCTTCAATAATATTGAAAAAGGAAGAGTATGAGTATTCAACATTTCCGTGTCGC
CCTTATTCCCTTTTTTGCGGCATTTTGCCTTCCTGTTTTTGCTCACCCAGAAACGCTGGTGAAAGTAAAA
GATGCTGAAGATCAGTTGGGTGCACGAGTGGGTTACATCGAACTGGATCTCAACAGCGGTAAGATCCTTG
AGAGTTTTCGCCCCGAAGAACGTTTTCCAATGATGAGCACTTTTAAAGTTCTGCTATGTGGCGCGGTATT
ATCCCGTGTTGACGCCGGGCAAGAGCAACTCGGTCGCCGCATACACTATTCTCAGAATGACTTGGTTGAG
TACTCACCAGTCACAGAAAAGCATCTTACGGATGGCATGACAGTAAGAGAATTATGCAGTGCTGCCATAA
CCATGAGTGATAACACTGCGGCCAACTTACTTCTGACAACGATCGGAGGACCGAAGGAGCTAACCGCTTT
TTTGCACAACATGGGGGATCATGTAACTCGCCTTGATCGTTGGGAACCGGAGCTGAATGAAGCCATACCA
AACGACGAGCGTGACACCACGATGCCTGCAGCAATGGCAACAACGTTGCGCAAACTATTAACTGGCGAAC
TACTTACTCTAGCTTCCCGGCAACAATTAATAGACTGGATGGAGGCGGATAAAGTTGCAGGACCACTTCT
GCGCTCGGCCCTTCCGGCTGGCTGGTTTATTGCTGATAAATCTGGAGCCGGTGAGCGTGGGTCTCGCGGT
ATCATTGCAGCACTGGGGCCAGATGGTAAGCCCTCCCGTATCGTAGTTATCTACACGACGGGGAGTCAGG
CAACTATGGATGAACGAAATAGACAGATCGCTGAGATAGGTGCCTCACTGATTAAGCATTGGTAACTGTC
AGACCAAGTTTACTCATATATACTTTAGATTGATTTAAAACTTCATTTTTAATTTAAAAGGATCTAGGTG
AAGATCCTTTTTGATAATCTCATGACCAAAATCCCTTAACGTGAGTTTTCGTTCCACTGAGCGTCAGACC
CCGTAGAAAAGATCAAAGGATCTTCTTGAGATCCTTTTTTTCTGCGCGTAATCTGCTGCTTGCAAACAAA
AAAACCACCGCTACCAGCGGTGGTTTGTTTGCCGGATCAAGAGCTACCAACTCTTTTTCCGAAGGTAACT
GGCTTCAGCAGAGCGCAGATACCAAATACTGTTCTTCTAGTGTAGCCGTAGTTAGGCCACCACTTCAAGA
ACTCTGTAGCACCGCCTACATACCTCGCTCTGCTAATCCTGTTACCAGTGGCTGCTGCCAGTGGCGATAA
GTCGTGTCTTACCGGGTTGGACTCAAGACGATAGTTACCGGATAAGGCGCAGCGGTCGGGCTGAACGGGG
GGTTCGTGCACACAGCCCAGCTTGGAGCGAACGACCTACACCGAACTGAGATACCTACAGCGTGAGCTAT
GAGAAAGCGCCACGCTTCCCGAAGGGAGAAAGGCGGACAGGTATCCGGTAAGCGGCAGGGTCGGAACAGG
AGAGCGCACGAGGGAGCTTCCAGGGGGAAACGCCTGGTATCTTTATAGTCCTGTCGGGTTTCGCCACCTC
TGACTTGAGCGTCGATTTTTGTGATGCTCGTCAGGGGGGCGGAGCCTATGGAAAAACGCCAGCAACGCGG
CCTTTTTACGGTTCCTGGCCTTTTGCTGGCCTTTTGCTCACATGTTCTTTCCTGCGTTATCCCCTGATTC
TGTGGATAACCGTATTACCGCCTTTGAGTGAGCTGATACCGCTCGCCGCAGCCGAACGACCGAGCGCAGC
GAGTCAGTGAGCGAGGAAGCGGAAGAGCGCCCAATACGCAAACCGCCTCTCCCCGCGCGTTGGCCGATTC
ATTAATGCAGCTGGCACGACAGGTTTCCCGACTGGAAAGCGGGCAGTGAGCGCAACGCAATTAATGTGAG
TTAGCTCACTCATTAGGCACCCCAGGCTTTACACTTTATGCTTCCGGCTCGTATGTTGTGTGGAATTGTG
AGCGGATAACAATTTCACACAGGAAACAGCTATGACCATGATTACGCCAAGCTCTAGCTAGAGGTCGACC
AATTCTCATGTTTGACAGCTTATCATCGCAGATCCGGGCAACGTTGTTGCCATTGCTGCAGGCGCAGAAC
TGGTAGGTATGGAAGATCTATACATTGAATCAATATTGGCAATTAGCCATATTAGTCATTGGTTATATAG
CATAAATCAATATTGGCTATTGGCCATTGCATACGTTGTATCTATATCATAATATGTACATTTATATTGG
CTCATGTCCAATATGACCGCCATGTTGACATTGATTATTGACTAGTTATTAATAGTAATCAATTACGGGG
TCATTAGTTCATAGCCCATATATGGAGTTCCGCGTTACATAACTTACGGTAAATGGCCCGCCTGGCTGAC
CGCCCAACGACCCCCGCCCATTGACGTCAATAATGACGTATGTTCCCATAGTAACGCCAATAGGGACTTT
CCATTGACGTCAATGGGTGGAGTATTTACGGTAAACTGCCCACTTGGCAGTACATCAAGTGTATCATATG
CCAAGTCCGCCCCCTATTGACGTCAATGACGGTAAATGGCCCGCCTGGCATTATGCCCAGTACATGACCT
TACGGGACTTTCCTACTTGGCAGTACATCTACGTATTAGTCATCGCTATTACCATGGTGATGCGGTTTTG
GCAGTACACCAATGGGCGTGGATAGCGGTTTGACTCACGGGGATTTCCAAGTCTCCACCCCATTGACGTC
AATGGGAGTTTGTTTTGGCACCAAAATCAACGGGACTTTCCAAAATGTCGTAATAACCCCGCCCCGTTGA
CGCAAATGGGCGGTAGGCGTGTACGGTGGGAGGTCTATATAAGCAGAGCTCGTTTAGTGAACCGTCAGAT
CCTCACTCTCTTCCGCATCGCTGTCTGCGAGGGCCAGCTGTTGGGCTCGCGGTTGAGGACAAACTCTTCG
CGGTCTTTCCAGTACTCTTGGATCGGAAACCCGTCGGCCTCCGAACGGTACTCCGCCACCGAGGGACCTG
AGCGAGTCCGCATCGACCGGATCGGAAAACCTCTCGAGAAAGGCGTCTAACCAGTCACAGTCGCAAGGTA
GGCTGAGCACCGTGGCGGGCGGCAGCGGGTGGCGGTCGGGGTTGTTTCTGGCGGAGGTGCTGCTGATGAT
GTAATTAAAGTAGGCGGTCTTGAGACGGCGGATGGTCGAGGTGAGGTGTGGCAGGCTTGAGATCCAGCTG
TTGGGGTGAGTACTCCCTCTCAAAAGCGGGCATTACTTCTGCGCTAAGATTGTCAGTTTCCAAAAACGAG
GAGGATTTGATATTCACCTGGCCCGATCTGGCCATACACTTGAGTGACAATGACATCCACTTTGCCTTTC
TCTCCACAGGTGTCCACTCCCAGGTCCAAGTTTAAACTGCGGCCGCCACCATGGCCTCTAGCATCAGGCG
CGGCAGAGGCGCCTGGACCAGACTGCTGTCCCTGCTGCTGCTGGCCGCCTGGGAAGTGGGCAGCGGCCAG
CTGAGATACAGCGTGCCCGAGGAAGCCAAGCACGGCACCTTCGTGGGCAGAATCGCTCAGGACCTCGGCC
TGGAACTGGAAGAACTGGTGCCCCGGCTGTTCAGAGTGGCCAGCAAGCGGCACGGCGATCTGCTGGAAGT
GAATCTGCAGAACGGCATCCTGTTCGTGAACAGCCGGATCGACCGGGAGGAACTGTGTGGCAGATCCGCC
GAGTGCAGCATCCACGTGGAAGTGATCGTGGACCGGCCCCTCCAGGTGTTCCACGTGGAGGTGGAAGTGA
AGGACATCAACGACAACCCCCCCATCTTCCCCATGACCGTGAAAACCATCCGGTTCCCCGAGAGCAGACT
GCTCGACAGCCGGTTCCCTCTGGAAGGCGCCTCCGACGCTGATATTGGCGTGAACGCCCTGCTGTCCTAC
AAGCTGTCTAGCAGCGAGTTCTTCTTCCTGGACATCCAGGCCAACGACGAGCTGTCCGAGAGCCTGAGCC
TGGTGCTGGGCAAGAGCCTGGACAGAGAAGAGACAGCCGAAGTGAACCTCCTGCTGGTCGCCACAGATGG
CGGCAAGCCTGAGCTGACCGGCACCGTGCAGATCCTGATCAAGGTGCTGGACGTGAACGACAACGAGCCC
ACCTTCGCCCAGAGCGTGTACAAAGTGAAGCTGCTGGAAAACACCGCCAACGGCACCCTGGTGGTCAAGC
TGAACGCCAGCGACGCCGACGAGGGCCCCAACAGCGAGATCGTGTACAGCCTGGGCAGCGACGTGTCCTC
TACCATCCAGACCAAGTTCACCATCGACCCCATCAGCGGCGAGATCCGGACCAAGGGCAAGCTGGACTAC
GAAGAGGCCAAGAGCTACGAGATCCAGGTCACCGCCACCGATAAGGGCACCCCCAGCATGAGCGGCCACT
GCAAGATCAGCCTGAAACTGGTGGACATCAATGATAACACCCCCGAGGTGTCCATCACCAGCCTGTCCCT
GCCCATCAGCGAGAATGCCTCCCTGGGCACCGTGATCGCCCTGATCACCGTGTCCGACCGGGATAGCGGC
ACCAACGGCCACGTGACCTGTAGCCTGACCCCCCACGTGCCCTTCAAGCTGGTGTCCACCTTCAAGAACT
ACTACTCTCTGGTGCTGGACTCCGCCCTGGACAGGGAAAGCGTGTCCGCCTACGAGCTGGTCGTGACAGC
CAGAGATGGCGGATCCCCTAGCCTGTGGGCCACCACCTCCGTGAGCATCGAGGTGGCCGACGTGAATGAC
AATGCCCCTGCCTTTGCCCAGCCCGAGTACACCGTGTTCGTGAAAGAGAACAACCCCCCTGGCTGCCACA
TCTTCACCGTGTCTGCCTGGGACGCCGACGCCCAGGAAAACGCCCTCGTCAGCTACAGCCTGGTGGAGCG
GAGAGTGGGCGAGAGAGCCCTGTCCAGCTACGTGTCCGTGCACGCCGAGAGCGGCAAAGTGTACGCCCTG
CAGCCCCTGGATCACGAGGAAGTGGAGCTGCTGCAGTTCCAGGTGTCCGCCAGAGATGCTGGCGTGCCCC
CCCTGGGCAGCAATGTGACACTCCAGGTGTTCGTGCTGGACGAGAATGATAACGCCCCAGCCCTGCTGGC
TCCTAGAGCCGGAACAGCCGCTGGCGCCGTGTCTGAGCTGGTGCCTTGGAGCGTGGGAGCCGGCCATGTG
GTGGCCAAAGTGCGGGCCGTGGATGCCGATAGCGGCTACAATGCCTGGCTGTCTTACGAGCTGCAGCTGG
GCACCGGATCTGCCAGAATCCCTTTCAGAGTGGGCCTGTACACCGGCGAGATCAGCACCACCAGAGCCCT
GGACGAGGCCGACAGCCCCAGACATCGGCTGCTGGTGCTCGTGAAGGATCACGGCGAGCCTGCCCTGACA
GCCACAGCCACCGTGCTGGTGTCTCTGGTGGAGAGCGGCCAGGCCCCTAAGGCCAGCTCTAGAGCCTGGG
TCGGCGCTGCCGGATCTGAGGCCACACTGGTGGACGTGAATGGCGCGCC
Features (pLannotate 1.2.2; 19 found; start..end, strand, type, name):
    713..768     +  polyA_signal   β-globin poly(A) signal: rabbit β-globin polyadenylation signal (Gil and Proudfoot, 1987)
   1282..2963    -  rep_origin     oriP (fragment): Epstein-Barr virus oriP replication origin (Yates et al., 2000)
   3090..3194    +  promoter       AmpR promoter: bla
   3195..4055    +  CDS            AmpR: β-lactamase; bla; confers resistance to ampicillin, carbenicillin, and related antibiotics
   4226..4814    +  rep_origin     ori: high-copy-number ColE1/pMB1/pBR322/pUC origin of replication
   4997..5089    +  CDS            lacI (fragment): lac repressor; lacI; The lac repressor binds to the lac operator to inhibit transcription in E. coli. This inhibition can be relieved by adding lactose or isopropyl-β-D-thiogalactopyranoside (IPTG).
   5102..5123    +  protein_bind   CAP binding site: CAP binding activates transcription in the presence of cAMP. E. coli catabolite activator protein
   5138..5168    +  promoter       lac promoter: promoter for the E. coli lac operon
   5176..5192    +  protein_bind   lac operator: The lac repressor binds to the lac operator to inhibit transcription in E. coli. This inhibition can be relieved by adding lactose or isopropyl-β-D-thiogalactopyranoside (IPTG). lac repressor encoded by lacI
   5262..5278    +  promoter       tet promoter (fragment): E. coli promoter for tetracycline efflux protein gene
   5288..5313    -  CDS            bla(M) (fragment): β-lactamase lacking the signal sequence; bla(M); allows cytosolic expression of β-lactamase
   5487..5866    +  enhancer       CMV enhancer: human cytomegalovirus immediate early enhancer
   5868..6067    +  promoter       CMV promoter: human cytomegalovirus (CMV) immediate early promoter
   6135..6173    +  misc_feature   Ad SA (fragment): adenovirus major late transcript splice acceptor (Friedrich and Soriano, 1991)
   6206..6415    -  CDS            PTP (fragment): TERM_ADE02 - Experimental evidence at protein level: Swiss-Prot protein existence level 1. Protein covalently bound to the viral DNA that acts as a primer for viral genomic replication by DNA strand displacement. Assembles on the viral origin of replication in an initiation complex with viral polymerase, DBP, host NFIA and host POU2F1/OCT1. During initiation, the polymerase covalently couples the first dCTP with Ser- 580 of pTP. The terminal protein stimulates the template activity over 20 fold compared to protein-free templates. Neo-synthesized viral genomes are linked to two preterminal prot
   6446..6535    +  intron         chimeric intron (fragment): chimera between introns from adenovirus and immunoglobulin heavy chain genes
   6554..6600    +  CDS            IgH signal sequence (fragment): signal sequence from the mouse immunoglobulin heavy chain variable region
   6631..8721    +  CDS            PCDHA2 (fragment): PCDA2_HUMAN - Experimental evidence at protein level: Swiss-Prot protein existence level 1. Potential calcium-dependent cell-adhesion protein. May be involved in the establishment and maintenance of specific neuronal connections in the brain. From Homo sapiens (Human).
   8716..553     +  CDS            Cd4 (fragment) (across the origin): CD4_RAT - Experimental evidence at protein level: Swiss-Prot protein existence level 1. Integral membrane glycoprotein that plays an essential role in the immune response and serves multiple functions in responses against both external and internal offenses. In T-cells, functions primarily as a coreceptor for MHC class II molecule:peptide complex. The antigens presented by class II peptides are derived from extracellular proteins while class I peptides are derived from cytosolic proteins. Interacts simultaneously with the T-cell receptor (TCR) and the MHC class II presented by antigen presenti
