[The description below was written by a language model from this plasmid's Addgene catalogue record and pLannotate feature annotations shown in this document.]
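Description:
PCDH-bio-His is a mammalian expression plasmid built on the pTT3 backbone for producing the ectodomain of human protocadherin alpha-2 (PCDHA2) as a tagged recombinant protein. In bacteria it is maintained through a high-copy ColE1/pUC-type origin and selected with ampicillin via the β-lactamase gene. The backbone also carries a fragment of the Epstein-Barr virus oriP, which in pTT-type vectors supports episomal persistence and higher yields in cells expressing EBNA1. Leftover lac regulatory elements and small tet and bla fragments appear to be cloning remnants with no role in expression.

The expression cassette is driven by the CMV enhancer and immediate-early promoter, followed by adenovirus-derived leader and splice sequences and a chimeric intron fragment that promote efficient processing of the transcript. The short reverse-strand adenoviral terminal protein annotation in this region most likely reflects this adenoviral leader sequence rather than a real coding element. A short match to a mouse immunoglobulin heavy chain signal sequence lies just upstream of the insert, although the record does not say whether secretion relies on this or on the native precursor leader. The chemically synthesised PCDHA2 ectodomain, of about 2.1 kb, sits between retained NotI and AscI sites. It is fused in frame at its C terminus to rat CD4 domains 3 and 4, an enzymatic biotinylation sequence, a linker and a His tag. The biotinylation sequence and His tag are listed in the catalogue fields but were not annotated in the feature table. A rabbit β-globin polyadenylation signal terminates the transcript.

The tags support antibody detection through the CD4 portion, capture on streptavidin after biotinylation, and metal-affinity purification. The associated work used such proteins in a human platelet receptor protein microarray to screen for extracellular receptor-ligand interactions.
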