Addgene plasmid #53336: PCDH-bio-His
Purpose: Expresses full-length Protocadherin alpha-2 precursor ectodomain in mammalian cells. C-terminal rat Cd4d3+4 tag, biotinylation sequence and His tag.
Depositing lab: Gavin Wright. Depositing organization: Wellcome Sanger Institute. Publication: A human platelet receptor protein microarray identifies FcepsilonR1alpha as an activating PEAR1 ligand. Sun Y, Vandenbriele C, Kauskot A, Verhamme P, Hoylaerts MF, Wright GJ. Mol Cell Proteomics. 2015 Feb 23. pii: mcp.M114.046946. 10.1074/mcp.M114.046946 PubMed 25713122.
Backbone
  Vector backbone: pTT3
  Backbone manufacturer: Yves Durocher, NRC
  Backbone size w/o insert (bp): 6618
  Total vector size (bp): 8729
  Modifications to backbone: Rat CD4 d3+4, enzymatic biotinylation sequence, linker and His tag (CD4d3+4-BioLHis).
  Vector type: Mammalian Expression
Growth in bacteria
  Bacterial resistance: Ampicillin, 100 μg/mL
  Growth temperature: 37°C
  Growth strain: Top10
  Copy number: High Copy
Gene/Insert
  Gene/Insert name: PCDH (alt name: Protocadherin alpha-2 precursor)
  Species: H. sapiens (human)
  Insert size (bp): 2111
  Entrez Gene: PCDHA2 (a.k.a. PCDH-ALPHA2)
  Promoter: CMV
  Tag / fusion protein: rat CD4 d3+4 (C terminal on backbone); enzymatic biotinylation sequence (C terminal on backbone); His tag (C terminal on backbone)
  Cloning method: Restriction Enzyme; 5′ cloning site NotI (not destroyed); 3′ cloning site AscI (not destroyed)
  Sequencing primers: 5′ CMV-fwd
Resource information
  A portion of this plasmid was derived from a plasmid made by: Insert was chemically synthesised.
Terms and licenses: Academic/Nonprofit Terms; Industry Terms: Not Available to Industry
Depositor comments: Article ref 36
How to cite: PCDH-bio-His was a gift from Gavin Wright (Addgene plasmid # 53336 ; http://n2t.net/addgene:53336 ; RRID:Addgene_53336)
