>Addgene plasmid #53336 | PCDH-bio-His | addgene partial sequence | sequence record 94002 | pMT2-F 5'-TTGCCTTTCTCTCCACAGGT-3'
GCGGCCGCCACCATGGCCTCTAGCATCAGGCGCGGCAGAGGCGCCTGGACCAGACTGCTGTCCCTGCTGC
TGCTGGCCGCCTGGGAAGTGGGCAGCGGCCAGCTGAGATACAGCGTGCCCGAGGAAGCCAAGCACGGCAC
CTTCGTGGGCAGAATCGCTCAGGACCTCGGCCTGGAACTGGAAGAACTGGTGCCCCGGCTGTTCAGAGTG
GCCAGCAAGCGGCACGGCGATCTGCTGGAAGTGAATCTGCAGAACGGCATCCTGTTCGTGAACAGCCGGA
TCGACCGGGAGGAACTGTGTGGCAGATCCGCCGAGTGCAGCATCCACGTGGAAGTGATCGTGGACCGGCC
CCTCCAGGTGTTCCACGTGGAGGTGGAAGTGAAGGACATCAACGACAACCCCCCCATCTTCCCCATGACC
GTGAAAACCATCCGGTTCCCCGAGAGCAGACTGCTCGACAGCCGGTTCCCTCTGGAAGGCGCCTCCGACG
CTGATATTGGCGTGAACGCCCTGCTGTCCTACAAGCTGTCTAGCAGCGAGTTCTTCTTCCTGGACATCCA
GGCCAACGACGAGCTGTCCGAGAGCCTGAGCCTGGTGCTGGGCAAGAGCCTGGACAGAGAAGAGACAGCC
GAAGTGAACCTCCTGCTGGTCGCCACAGATGGCGGCAAGCCTGAGCTGACCGGCACCGTGCAGATCCTGA
TCAAGGTGCTGGACGTGAACGACAACGAGCCCACCTTCGCCCAGAGCGTGTACAAAGTGAAGCTGCTGGA
AAACACCGCCAACGGCACCCTGGTGGTCAAGCTGAACGCCAGCGACGCCGACGAGGGCCCCAACAGCGAG
ATCGTGTACAGCCTGGGCAGCGACGTGTCCTCTACCATCCAGACCAAGTTCACCATCGACC
