>Addgene plasmid #53336 | PCDH-bio-His | addgene partial sequence | sequence record 94127 | rb_glob_PA_term-R 5'-CCCATATGTCCTTCCGAGTG-3'
ATAAATTTCCTTTATTAGCCAGAGGTCGAGGTCGGGGGATCCTTAATTAATCACGTGTCTAGACTCAATG
GTGGTGATGGTGGTGGGGGCCCAGAGGGGCCAGAGGAGGCAGGTTCCTGTCCCTGTGGTTCCACAGCATC
TTCTGGGCGTCCAGGATGTGGTGCAGGCTGCCGGAATTCAACCCTTTGGATAAAACCTGGATCTTGGAGT
CCATCTTGACCTCTTCACCTTCACTCAGTAGACATTGCCACACCCCTGCTTCAGGGGCCTGCACTTGAAT
CACTTTCTCCTGCCTGGAGACCCTGGCCTCCTGATTCTCCTGCTTCAAGATCAGTCTCATCTTGGGTGAG
GTGGGTCCCATCACCTCACAGGTCAAAGTGTTGCTGTCGGGCTGAGTCACTTTCATCACCACCAGGTTCA
CTTCCTGATACAGTATCCCTCTGTCCAGAGTCAGGGTCAGGTTGCCAGAACCAGCAAACTGAAGGGAGAC
CTGGGGTATCTGAAGGGTGAGTGGGAGCGTTTCGGACAGCTGGAACTTGGGGTTGCTAGTAGACTTCTGC
ACAGACACCTTTTGGTTCTTTAGGGAGAAGGTGATCCAGGACTGGGAAGAAGGAGCCTTCTCTGCCTTCC
ATCTCAACTCTCCCTGCAGGCTTTCCTCTCCAAGGTTGAGTGGGAAGGAGAACTCCGCTGACTCCCCCTC
ACTCTTATAGGCCGTGATGGAGGTCGACGGCGCGCCATTCACGTCCACCAGTGTGGCCTCAGATCCGGCA
GCGCCGACCCAGGCTCTAGAGCTGGCCTTAGGGGCCTGGCCGCTCTCCACCAGAGACACCAGCACGGTGG
CTGTGGCTGTCAGGGCAGGCTCGCCGTGATCCTTCACGAGCACCAGCAG
